>Addgene plasmid #249279 | pCEFL GNAS EE N218I | addgene full sequence | sequence record 497397 | Addgene NGS Result
TCTTTTACTTTCACCAGCGTTTCTGGGTGAGCAAAAACAGGAAGGCAAAATGCCGCAAAAAAGGGAATAA
GGGCGACACGGAAATGTTGAATACTCATACTCTTCCTTTTTCAATATTATTGAAGCATTTATCAGGGTTA
TTGTCTCATGAGCGGATACATATTTGAATGTATTTAGAAAAATAAACAAATAGGGGTTCCGCGCACATTT
CCCCGAAAAGTGCCACCTGACGTCGACGGATCGGGAGATCGATCTCCCGATCCCCTATGGTGCACTCTCA
GTACAATCTGCTCTGATGCCGCATAGTTAAGCCAGTATCTGCTCCCTGCTTGTGTGTTGGAGGTCGCTGA
GTAGTGCGCGAGCAAAATTTAAGCTACAACAAGGCAAGGCTTGACCGACAATTGCATGAAGAATCTGCTT
AGGGTTAGGCGTTTTGCGCTGCTTCGAGCTTTGCAAAGATGGATAAAGTTTTAAACAGAGAGGAATCTTT
GCAGCTAATGGACCTTCTAGGTCTTGAAAGGAGTGGGAATTGGCTCCGGTGCCCGTCAGTGGGCAGAGCG
CACATCGCCCACAGTCCCCGAGAAGTTGGGGGGAGGGGTCGGCAATTGAACCGGTGCCTAGAGAAGGTGG
CGCGGGGTAAACTGGGAAAGTGATGTCGTGTACTGGCTCCGCCTTTTTCCCGAGGGTGGGGGAGAACCGT
ATATAAGTGCAGTAGTCGCCGTGAACGTTCTTTTTCGCAACGGGTTTGCCGCCAGAACACAGGTAAGTGC
CGTGTGTGGTTCCCGCGGGCCTGGCCTCTTTACGGGTTATGGCCCTTGCGTGCCTTGAATTACTTCCACC
TGGCTGCAGTACGTGATTCTTGATCCCGAGCTTCGGGTTGGAAGTGGGTGGGAGAGTTCGAGGCCTTGCG
CTTAAGGAGCCCCTTCGCCTCGTGCTTGAGTTGAGGCCTGGCCTGGGCGCTGGGGCCGCCGCGTGCGAAT
CTGGTGGCACCTTCGCGCCTGTCTCGCTGCTTTCGATAAGTCTCTAGCCATTTAAAATTTTTGATGACCT
GCTGCGACGCTTTTTTTCTGGCAAGATAGTCTTGTAAATGCGGGCCAAGATCGATCTGCACACTGGTATT
TCGGTTTTTGGGGCCGCGGGCGGCGACGGGGCCCGTGCGTCCCAGCGCACATGTTCGGCGAGGCGGGGCC
TGCGAGCGCGGCCACCGAGAATCGGACGGGGGTAGTCTCAAGCTGGCCGGCCTGCTCTGGTGCCTGGCCT
CGCGCCGCCGTGTATCGCCCCGCCCTGGGCGGCAAGGCTGGCCCGGTCGGCACCAGTTGCGTGAGCGGAA
AGATGGCCGCTTCCCGGCCCTGCTGCAGGGAGCTCAAAATGGAGGACGCGGCGCTCGGGAGAGCGGGCGG
GTGAGTCACCCACACAAAGGAAAAGGGCCTTTCCGTCCTCAGCCGTCGCTTCATGTGACTCCACGGAGTA
CCGGGCGCCGTCCAGGCACCTCGATTAGTTCTCGAGCTTTTGGAGTACGTCGTCTTTAGGTTGGGGGGAG
GGGTTTTATGCGATGGAGTTTCCCCACACTGAGTGGGTGGAGACTGAAGTTAGGCCAGCTTGGCACTTGA
TGTAATTCTCCTTGGAATTTGCCCTTTTTGAGTTTGGATCTTGGTTCATTCTCAAGCCTCAGACAGTGGT
TCAAAGTTTTTTTCTTCCATTTCAGGTGTCGTGAGGAATTGGCGAAGCTCAGTTAACGGCCATTGTGGCC
ATCAAGCTTGGTACCAGATCTGGATCCGCTAGCGCCGCCACCATGGGCTGCCTCGGGAACAGTAAGACCG
AGGACCAGCGCAACGAGGAGAAGGCGCAGCGTGAGGCCAACAAAAAGATCGAGAAGCAGCTGCAGAAGGA
CAAGCAGGTCTACCGGGCCACGCACCGCCTGCTCCTTTTGGGCGCTGGAGAATCTGGTAAAAGCACCATT
GTGAAGCAGATGAGGATCCTGCATGTTAATGGGTTTAATGGAGAGGGCGGCGAAGAGGACCCGCAGGCTG
CAAGGAGCAACAGCGATGGTGAGAAGGCAACCAAAGTGCAGGACATCAAAAACAACCTGAAAGAGGCGAT
TGAAACCATTGTGGCCGCCATGAGCAACCTGGTGCCCCCCGTGGAGCTGGCCAACCCCGAGAACCAGTTC
AGAGTGGACTACATCCTGAGTGTGATGAACGTGCCTGACTTTGACTTCCCTCCCGAATTCTATGAGCATG
CCAAGGCTCTGTGGGAGGATGAAGGAGTGCGTGCCTGCTACGAACGCTCCAACGAGTACCAGCTGATTGA
CTGTGCCCAGTACTTCCTGGACAAGATCGACGTGATCAAGCAGGCTGAATATATGCCGACCGAGCAGGAC
CTGCTTCGCTGCCGTGTCCTGACTTCTGGAATCTTTGAGACCAAGTTCCAGGTGGACAAAGTCATCTTCC
ACATGTTTGACGTGGGTGGCCAGCGCGATGAACGCCGCAAGTGGATCCAGTGCTTCAACGATGTGACTGC
CATCATCTTCGTGGTGGCCAGCAGCAGCTACAACATGGTCATCCGGGAGGACAACCAGACCAACCGCCTG
CAGGAGGCTCTGAACCTCTTCAAGAGCATCTGGAACAACAGATGGCTGCGCACCATCTCTGTGATCCTGT
TCCTCAACAAGCAAGATCTGCTCGCTGAGAAAGTCCTTGCTGGGAAATCGAAGATTGAGGACTACTTTCC
AGAATTTGCTCGCTACACTACTCCTGAGGATGCTACTCCCGAGCCCGGAGAGGACCCACGCGTGACCCGG
GCCAAGTACTTCATTCGAGATGAGTTTCTGAGGATCAGCACTGCCAGTGGAGATGGGCGTCACTACTGCT
ACCCTCATTTCACCTGCGCTGTGGACACTGAGAACATCCGCCGTGTGTTCAACGACTGCCGTGACATCAT
TCAGCGCATGCACCTTCGTCAGTACGAGCTGCTCTAATAGGCGGCCGCACTCGAGATATCGGCCTCCAGG
GCCTCTAGAGGGCCCTATTCTATAGTGTCACCTAAATGCTAGAGCTCGCTGATCAGCCTCGACTGTGCCT
TCTAGTTGCCAGCCATCTGTTGTTTGCCCCTCCCCCGTGCCTTCCTTGACCCTGGAAGGTGCCACTCCCA
CTGTCCTTTCCTAATAAAATGAGGAAATTGCATCGCATTGTCTGAGTAGGTGTCATTCTATTCTGGGGGG
TGGGGTGGGGCAGGACAGCAAGGGGGAGGATTGGGAAGACAATAGCAGGCATGCTGGGGATGCGGTGGGC
TCTATGGCTTCTGAGGCGGAAAGAACCAGCTGGGGCTCTAGGGGGTATCCCC
[124 nt withheld, positions 3343-3466]
C
[91 nt withheld, positions 3468-3558]
A
[49 nt withheld, positions 3560-3608]
CCTTTGACGTTGGAGTCCACGTTCTTT
[37 nt withheld, positions 3636-3672]
ACCCTATCTCGGTCTATTCTTTTGATTTATAAGGGATTTTGCCGATTTCGGCCTATTGGTTAAAAAATGA
GCTGATTTAACAAAAATTTAACGCGAATTAATTCTGTGGAATGTGTGTCAGTTAGGGTGTGGAAAGTCCC
CAGGCTCCCCAGCAGGCAGAAGTATGCAAAGCATGCATCTCAATTAGTCAGCAACCAGGTGTGGAAAGTC
CCCAGGCTCCCCAGCAGGCAGAAGTATGCAAAGCATGCATCTCAATTAGTCAGCAACCATAGTCCCGCCC
CTAACTCCGCCCATCCCGCCCCTAACTCCGCCCAGTTCCGCCCATTCTCCGCCCCATGGCTGACTAATTT
TTTTTATTTATGCAGAGGCCGAGGCCGCCTCTGCCTCTGAGCTATTCCAGAAGTAGTGAGGAGGCTTTTT
TGGAGGCCTAGGCTTTTGCAAAAAGCTCCCGGGAGCTTGTATATCCATTTTCGGATCTGATCAAGAGACA
GGATGAGGATCGTTTCGCATGATTGAACAAGATGGATTGCACGCAGGTTCTCCGGCCGCTTGGGTGGAGA
GGCTATTCGGCTATGACTGGGCACAACAGACAATCGGCTGCTCTGATGCCGCCGTGTTCCGGCTGTCAGC
GCAGGGGCGCCCGGTTCTTTTTGTCAAGACCGACCTGTCCGGTGCCCTGAATGAACTGCAGGACGAGGCA
GCGCGGCTATCGTGGCTGGCCACGACGGGCGTTCCTTGCGCAGCTGTGCTCGACGTTGTCACTGAAGCGG
GAAGGGACTGGCTGCTATTGGGCGAAGTGCCGGGGCAGGATCTCCTGTCATCTCACCTTGCTCCTGCCGA
GAAAGTATCCATCATGGCTGATGCAATGCGGCGGCTGCATACGCTTGATCCGGCTACCTGCCCATTCGAC
CACCAAGCGAAACATCGCATCGAGCGAGCACGTACTCGGATGGAAGCCGGTCTTGTCGATCAGGATGATC
TGGACGAAGAGCATCAGGGGCTCGCGCCAGCCGAACTGTTCGCCAGGCTCAAGGCGCGCATGCCCGACGG
CGAGGATCTCGTCGTGACCCATGGCGATGCCTGCTTGCCGAATATCATGGTGGAAAATGGCCGCTTTTCT
GGATTCATCGACTGTGGCCGGCTGGGTGTGGCGGACCGCTATCAGGACATAGCGTTGGCTACCCGTGATA
TTGCTGAAGAGCTTGGCGGCGAATGGGCTGACCGCTTCCTCGTGCTTTACGGTATCGCCGCTCCCGATTC
GCAGCGCATCGCCTTCTATCGCCTTCTTGACGAGTTCTTCTGAGCGGGACTCTGGGGTTCGAAATGACCG
ACCAAGCGACGCCCAACCTGCCATCACGAGATTTCGATTCCACCGCCGCCTTCTATGAAAGGTTGGGCTT
CGGAATCGTTTTCCGGGACGCCGGCTGGATGATCCTCCAGCGCGGGGATCTCATGCTGGAGTTCTTCGCC
CACCCCAACTTGTTTATTGCAGCTTATAATGGTTACAAATAAAGCAATAGCATCACAAATTTCACAAATA
AAGCATTTTTTTCACTGCATTCTAGTTGTGGTTTGTCCAAACTCATCAATGTATCTTATCATGTCTGTAT
ACCGTCGACCTCTAGCTAGAGCTTGGCGTAATCATGGTCATAGCTGTTTCCTGTGTGAAATTGTTATCCG
CTCACAATTCCACACAACATACGAGCCGGAAGCATAAAGTGTAAAGCCTGGGGTGCCTAATGAGTGAGCT
AACTCACATTAATTGCGTTGCGCTCACTGCCCGCTTTCCAGTCGGGAAACCTGTCGTGCCAGCTGCATTA
ATGAATCGGCCAACGCGCGGGGAGAGGCGGTTTGCGTATTGGGCGCTCTTCCGCTTCCTCGCTCACTGAC
TCGCTGCGCTCGGTCGTTCGGCTGCGGCGAGCGGTATCAGCTCACTCAAAGGCGGTAATACGGTTATCCA
CAGAATCAGGGGATAACGCAGGAAAGAACATGTGAGCAAAAGGCCAGCAAAAGGCCAGGAACCGTAAAAA
GGCCGCGTTGCTGGCGTTTTTCCATAGGCTCCGCCCCCCTGACGAGCATCACAAAAATCGACGCTCAAGT
CAGAGGTGGCGAAACCCGACAGGACTATAAAGATACCAGGCGTTTCCCCCTGGAAGCTCCCTCGTGCGCT
CTCCTGTTCCGACCCTGCCGCTTACCGGATACCTGTCCGCCTTTCTCCCTTCGGGAAGCGTGGCGCTTTC
TCATAGCTCACGCTGTAGGTATCTCAGTTCGGTGTAGGTCGTTCGCTCCAAGCTGGGCTGTGTGCACGAA
CCCCCCGTTCAGCCCGACCGCTGCGCCTTATCCGGTAACTATCGTCTTGAGTCCAACCCGGTAAGACACG
ACTTATCGCCACTGGCAGCAGCCACTGGTAACAGGATTAGCAGAGCGAGGTATGTAGGCGGTGCTACAGA
GTTCTTGAAGTGGTGGCCTAACTACGGCTACACTAGAAGAACAGTATTTGGTATCTGCGCTCTGCTGAAG
CCAGTTACCTTCGGAAAAAGAGTTGGTAGCTCTTGATCCGGCAAACAAACCACCGCTGGTAGCGGTGGTT
TTTTTGTTTGCAAGCAGCAGATTACGCGCAGAAAAAAAGGATCTCAAGAAGATCCTTTGATCTTTTCTAC
GGGGTCTGACGCTCAGTGGAACGAAAACTCACGTTAAGGGATTTTGGTCATGAGATTATCAAAAAGGATC
TTCACCTAGATCCTTTTAAATTAAAAATGAAGTTTTAAATCAATCTAAAGTATATATGAGTAAACTTGGT
CTGACAGTTACCAATGCTTAATCAGTGAGGCACCTATCTCAGCGATCTGTCTATTTCGTTCATCCATAGT
TGCCTGACTCCCCGTCGTGTAGATAACTACGATACGGGAGGGCTTACCATCTGGCCCCAGTGCTGCAATG
ATACCGCGAGACCCACGCTCACCGGCTCCAGATTTATCAGCAATAAACCAGCCAGCCGGAAGGGCCGAGC
GCAGAAGTGGTCCTGCAACTTTATCCGCCTCCATCCAGTCTATTAATTGTTGCCGGGAAGCTAGAGTAAG
TAGTTCGCCAGTTAATAGTTTGCGCAACGTTGTTGCCATTGCTACAGGCATCGTGGTGTCACGCTCGTCG
TTTGGTATGGCTTCATTCAGCTCCGGTTCCCAACGATCAAGGCGAGTTACATGATCCCCCATGTTGTGCA
AAAAAGCGGTTAGCTCCTTCGGTCCTCCGATCGTTGTCAGAAGTAAGTTGGCCGCAGTGTTATCACTCAT
GGTTATGGCAGCACTGCATAATTCTCTTACTGTCATGCCATCCGTAAGATGCTTTTCTGTGACTGGTGAG
TACTCAACCAAGTCATTCTGAGAATAGTGTATGCGGCGACCGAGTTGCTCTTGCCCGGCGTCAATACGGG
ATAATACCGCGCCACATAGCAGAACTTTAAAAGTGCTCATCATTGGAAAACGTTCTTCGGGGCGAAAACT
CTCAAGGATCTTACCGCTGTTGAGATCCAGTTCGATGTAACCCACTCGTGCACCCAACTGATCTTCAGCA
Features (pLannotate 1.2.2; 21 found; start..end, strand, type, name):
     99..203     -  promoter       AmpR promoter: bla
    266..318     -  misc_feature   bom (fragment): basis of mobility region from pBR322
    459..525     +  CDS            small t antigen (fragment): SV40 (simian virus 40) small t antigen
    551..762     +  promoter       EF-1α core promoter: core promoter for human elongation factor EF-1α
    763..872     +  intron         EF-1α intron A (fragment): intron upstream of the start codon of human EF-1α
   1502..1705    +  intron         EF-1α intron A: truncated intron upstream of the start codon of human EF-1α
   1793..2974    +  CDS            GNAS: GNAS2_HUMAN - Also known as GNAS1, GSP. Experimental evidence at protein level: Swiss-Prot protein existence level 1. Guanine nucleotide-binding proteins (G proteins) function as transducers in numerous signaling pathways controlled by G protein- coupled receptors (GPCRs) (PubMed:17110384). Signaling involves the activation of adenylyl cyclases, resulting in increased levels of the signaling molecule cAMP (PubMed:26206488, PubMed:8702665). GNAS functions downstream of several GPCRs, including beta-adrenergic receptors (PubMed:21488135). Stimulates the Ras signaling pathway via RAPGEF2 (PubMed:
   3029..3047    -  promoter       SP6 promoter: promoter for bacteriophage SP6 RNA polymerase
   3073..3297    +  polyA_signal   bGH poly(A) signal: bovine growth hormone polyadenylation signal
   3301..3322    +  promoter       SV40 promoter (fragment): SV40 enhancer and early promoter
   3343..3771    +  rep_origin     f1 ori (sequence partly withheld): f1 bacteriophage origin of replication; arrow indicates direction of (+) strand synthesis
   3785..4114    +  promoter       SV40 promoter: SV40 enhancer and early promoter
   4181..4972    +  CDS            neo: KKA2_KLEPN - Also known as kan, nptII. Experimental evidence at protein level: Swiss-Prot protein existence level 1. Resistance to kanamycin, neomycin, paromomycin, ribostamycin, butirosin and gentamicin B. From Klebsiella pneumoniae.
   4996..5154    +  CDS            ble (fragment): BLE_KLEPN - Experimental evidence at protein level: Swiss-Prot protein existence level 1. Binding protein with a strong affinity to the bleomycin family of antibiotics. Binds to CL990; an antimitotic-antibiotic compound. From Klebsiella pneumoniae.
   5149..5270    +  polyA_signal   SV40 poly(A) signal: SV40 polyadenylation signal
   5343..5359    -  protein_bind   lac operator: The lac repressor binds to the lac operator to inhibit transcription in E. coli. This inhibition can be relieved by adding lactose or isopropyl-β-D-thiogalactopyranoside (IPTG). lac repressor encoded by lacI
   5367..5397    -  promoter       lac promoter: promoter for the E. coli lac operon
   5412..5433    -  protein_bind   CAP binding site: CAP binding activates transcription in the presence of cAMP. E. coli catabolite activator protein
   5446..5538    -  CDS            lacI (fragment): lac repressor; lacI; The lac repressor binds to the lac operator to inhibit transcription in E. coli. This inhibition can be relieved by adding lactose or isopropyl-β-D-thiogalactopyranoside (IPTG).
   5721..6309    -  rep_origin     ori: high-copy-number ColE1/pMB1/pBR322/pUC origin of replication
   6480..98      -  CDS            AmpR (across the origin): β-lactamase; bla; confers resistance to ampicillin, carbenicillin, and related antibiotics
