[The description below was written by a language model from this plasmid's Addgene catalogue record and pLannotate feature annotations shown in this document.]
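Description:
pCEFL GNAS EE N218I is a mammalian expression plasmid of about 7.2 kb built on the pCEFL backbone. It is propagated in E. coli from a high-copy ColE1/pUC-type origin under ampicillin selection (β-lactamase with its own promoter), and it also carries an f1 phage origin. For selection in mammalian cells, an SV40 enhancer/early promoter drives a neomycin phosphotransferase gene terminated by an SV40 polyadenylation signal, allowing G418 selection of stable transfectants. The annotation also picks up small backbone remnants (fragments of bom, SV40 small t antigen, ble, lacI and lac promoter/operator elements) that have no evident role in the expression design.

The payload is a codon-optimized human GNAS open reading frame encoding the long form of the stimulatory G protein alpha subunit (Gαs). It carries the N218I substitution and an internal EE epitope tag, which allows detection without modifying either terminus. The insert was cloned between NheI and NotI sites, both of which are retained. Transcription is driven by the human EF-1α promoter; the feature table shows the core promoter followed by portions of EF-1α intron A, which normally boosts expression, and the transcript ends at a bovine growth hormone polyadenylation signal. An SP6 promoter sits in reverse orientation just downstream of the insert and serves as a sequencing primer site.

The stated purpose is expression of the Gαs N218I mutant in mammalian cells. Wild-type Gαs couples GPCRs to adenylyl cyclase and cAMP production, and the associated publication concerns crosstalk between Gαs and Hedgehog signaling in Hedgehog-dependent tumors. The record does not state the functional consequence of the N218I change.
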