Addgene plasmid #249279: pCEFL GNAS EE N218I
Purpose: Expression of Galphas N218I mutant (GNASN218I) EE-tagged (internal)
Depositing lab: Ramiro Iglesias-Bartolome. Depositing organization: National Cancer Institute (NCI). Publication: Dissection of Galphas and Hedgehog Signaling Crosstalk Reveals Therapeutic Opportunities to Target Hedgehog-Dependent Tumors. Krantz S, Bell BA, Lund K, Salinas Parra N, Ng Y, De Oliveira Rosa N, Mukhopadhyay S, St Croix B, Sarin KY, Weigert R, Raimondi F, Iglesias-Bartolome R. Cancer Res. 2025 Dec 29. doi: 10.1158/0008-5472.CAN-25-1109. PubMed 41460725.
Backbone
  Vector backbone: pCEFL
  Backbone manufacturer: Addgene #38121
  Vector type: Mammalian Expression
  Selectable markers: Neomycin (select with G418)
Growth in bacteria
  Bacterial resistance: Ampicillin, 100 μg/mL
  Growth temperature: 37°C
  Growth strain: DH5alpha
  Copy number: High Copy
Gene/Insert
  Gene/Insert name: GNAS (alt name: Human G-protein alpha s long subunit, codon optimized, N218I mutation, Internal EE-tag)
  Species: H. sapiens (human)
  Mutation: GNAS-N218I Internal EE-tag
  Entrez Gene: GNAS (a.k.a. AHO, AIMAH1, C20orf45, GNAS1, GPSA, GSA, GSP, NESP, PITA3, POH, SCG6, SgVI)
  Promoter: EF-1
  Tag / fusion protein: Internal EE tag
  Cloning method: Restriction Enzyme; 5′ cloning site NheI (not destroyed); 3′ cloning site Not1 (not destroyed)
  Sequencing primers: 5′ TTCTTCCATTTCAGGTGTCG; 3′ SP6
Terms and licenses: Academic/Nonprofit Terms; Industry Terms: Not Available to Industry
Depositor comments: Please visit https://www.biorxiv.org/content/10.1101/2025.02.21.639530v1 for bioRxiv preprint
How to cite: pCEFL GNAS EE N218I was a gift from Ramiro Iglesias-Bartolome (Addgene plasmid # 249279 ; http://n2t.net/addgene:249279 ; RRID:Addgene_249279)
